>Addgene plasmid #121136 | pHTSHP-ShhN-Cys | addgene full sequence | sequence record 233771 | Addgene NGS Result
CCGACACCATCGAATGGTGCAAAACCTTTCGCGGTATGGCATGATAGCGCCCGGAAGAGAGTCAATTCAG
GGTGGTGAATGTGAAACCAGTAACGTTATACGATGTCGCAGAGTATGCCGGTGTCTCTTATCAGACCGTT
TCCCGCGTGGTGAACCAGGCCAGCCACGTTTCTGCGAAAACGCGGGAAAAAGTGGAAGCGGCGATGGCGG
AGCTGAATTACATTCCCAACCGCGTGGCACAACAACTGGCGGGCAAACAGTCGTTGCTGATTGGCGTTGC
CACCTCCAGTCTGGCCCTGCACGCGCCGTCGCAAATTGTCGCGGCGATTAAATCTCGCGCCGATCAACTG
GGTGCCAGCGTGGTGGTGTCGATGGTAGAACGAAGCGGCGTCGAAGCCTGTAAAGCGGCGGTGCACAATC
TTCTCGCGCAACGCGTCAGTGGGCTGATCATTAACTATCCGCTGGATGACCAGGATGCCATTGCTGTGGA
AGCTGCCTGCACTAATGTTCCGGCGTTATTTCTTGATGTCTCTGACCAGACACCCATCAACAGTATTATT
TTCTCCCATGAAGACGGTACGCGACTGGGCGTGGAGCATCTGGTCGCATTGGGTCACCAGCAAATCGCGC
TGTTAGCGGGCCCATTAAGTTCTGTCTCGGCGCGTCTGCGTCTGGCTGGCTGGCATAAATATCTCACTCG
CAATCAAATTCAGCCGATAGCGGAACGGGAAGGCGACTGGAGTGCCATGTCCGGTTTTCAACAAACCATG
CAAATGCTGAATGAGGGCATCGTTCCCACTGCGATGCTGGTTGCCAACGATCAGATGGCGCTGGGCGCAA
TGCGCGCCATTACCGAGTCCGGGCTGCGCGTTGGTGCGGATATCTCGGTAGTGGGATACGACGATACCGA
AGACAGCTCATGTTATATCCCGCCGTTAACCACCATCAAACAGGATTTTCGCCTGCTGGGGCAAACCAGC
GTGGACCGCTTGCTGCAACTCTCTCAGGGCCAGGCGGTGAAGGGCAATCAGCTGTTGCCCGTCTCACTGG
TGAAAAGAAAAACCACCCTGGCGCCCAATACGCAAACCGCCTCTCCCCGCGCGTTGGCCGATTCATTAAT
GCAGCTGGCACGACAGGTTTCCCGACTGGAAAGCGGGCAGTGAGCGCAACGCAATTAATGTAAGTTAGCT
CACTCATTAGGCACAATTCTCATGTTTGACAGCTTATCATCGACTGCACGGTGCACCAATGCTTCTGGCG
TCAGGCAGCCATCGGAAGCTGTGGTATGGCTGTGCAGGTCGTAAATCACTGCATAATTCGTGTCGCTCAA
GGCGCACTCCCGTTCTGGATAATGTTTTTTGCGCCGACATCATAACGGTTCTGGCAAATATTCTGAAATG
AGCTGTTGACAATTAATCATCGGCTCGTATAATGTGTGGAATTGTGAGCGGATAACAATTTCACACAGGA
AACAGCCAGTCCGTTTAGGTGTTTTCACGAGCACTTCACCAACAAGGACCATAGATTATGAAAACTGAAG
AAGGTAAACTGGTAATCTGGATTAACGGCGATAAAGGCTATAACGGTCTCGCTGAAGTCGGTAAGAAATT
CGAGAAAGATACCGGAATTAAAGTCACCGTTGAGCATCCGGATAAACTGGAAGAGAAATTCCCACAGGTT
GCGGCAACTGGCGATGGCCCTGACATTATCTTCTGGGCACACGACCGCTTTGGTGGCTACGCTCAATCTG
GCCTGTTGGCTGAAATCACCCCGGACAAAGCGTTCCAGGACAAGCTGTATCCGTTTACCTGGGATGCCGT
ACGTTACAACGGCAAGCTGATTGCTTACCCGATCGCTGTTGAAGCGTTATCGCTGATTTATAACAAAGAT
CTGCTGCCGAACCCGCCAAAAACCTGGGAAGAGATCCCGGCGCTGGATAAAGAACTGAAAGCGAAAGGTA
AGAGCGCGCTGATGTTCAACCTGCAAGAACCGTACTTCACCTGGCCGCTGATTGCTGCTGACGGGGGTTA
TGCGTTCAAGTATGAAAACGGCAAGTACGACATTAAAGACGTGGGCGTGGATAACGCTGGCGCGAAAGCG
GGTCTGACCTTCCTGGTTGACCTGATTAAAAACAAACACATGAATGCAGACACCGATTACTCCATCGCAG
AAGCTGCCTTTAATAAAGGCGAAACAGCGATGACCATCAACGGCCCGTGGGCATGGTCCAACATCGACAC
CAGCAAAGTGAATTATGGTGTAACGGTACTGCCGACCTTCAAGGGTCAACCATCCAAACCGTTCGTTGGC
GTGCTGAGCGCAGGTATTAACGCCGCCAGTCCGAACAAAGAGCTGGCAAAAGAGTTCCTCGAAAACTATC
TGCTGACTGATGAAGGTCTGGAAGCGGTTAATAAAGACAAACCGCTGGGTGCCGTAGCGCTGAAGTCTTA
CGAGGAAGAGTTGGCGAAAGATCCACGTATTGCCGCCACTATGGAAAACGCCCAGAAAGGTGAAATCATG
CCGAACATCCCGCAGATGTCCGCTTTCTGGTATGCCGTGCGTACTGCGGTGATCAACGCCGCCAGCGGTC
GTCAGACTGTCGATGAAGCCCTGAAAGACGCGCAGACTAATTCGAGCTCGAACAACAACAACAATAACAA
TAACAACAACCTCGGGATCGAGGGAAGGATCAGCGGCCACCACCACCACCACCACCACCACGACTACGAC
ATCCCCTCCTCCGAGAACCTGTACTTCCAGGGATCTGCTAGCTGGAGCCACCCGCAGTTCGAAAAAAGCG
GCCACCACCACCACCACCACCACCACGACTACGACATCCCCTCCTCCCTGGAAGTTCTGTTCCAGGGGCC
CGGATCCGGGCCCGGCAGGGGGTTTGGAAAGAGGCGGCACCCCAAAAAGCTGACCCCTTTAGCCTACAAG
CAGTTTATTCCCAACGTAGCTGAGAAGACCCTAGGGGCCAGCGGCAGATATGAAGGGAAGATCACAAGAA
ACTCCGAACGATTTAAGGAACTCACCCCCAATTACAACCCCGACATCATATTTAAGGATGAGGAAAACAC
GGGAGCAGACCGGCTGATGACTCAGAGGTGCAAAGACAAGTTAAATGCCTTGGCCATCTCTGTGATGAAC
CAGTGGCCTGGAGTGAAGCTGCGAGTGACCGAGGGCTGGGATGAGGACGGCCATCATTCAGAGGAGTCTC
TACACTATGAGGGTCGAGCAGTGGACATCACCACGTCCGACCGGGACCGCAGCAAGTACGGCATGCTGGC
TCGCCTGGCTGTGGAAGCAGGTTTCGACTGGGTCTACTATGAATCCAAAGCTCACATCCACTGTTCTGTG
AAAGCAGAGAACTCCTGTTGAGCGGCCGCCCGCGGGCATGCTTGAATTCAAGCTTGGCACTGGCCGTCGT
TTTACAACGTCGTGACTGGGAAAACCCTGGCGTTACCCAACTTAATCGCCTTGCAGCACATCCCCCTTTC
GCCAGCTGGCGTAATAGCGAAGAGGCCCGCACCGATCGCCCTTCCCAACAGTTGCGCAGCCTGAATGGCG
AATGGCAGCTTGGCTGTTTTGGCGGATGAGATAAGATTTTCAGCCTGATACAGATTAAATCAGAACGCAG
AAGCGGTCTGATAAAACAGAATTTGCCTGGCGGCAGTAGCGCGGTGGTCCCACCTGACCCCATGCCGAAC
TCAGAAGTGAAACGCCGTAGCGCCGATGGTAGTGTGGGGTCTCCCCATGCGAGAGTAGGGAACTGCCAGG
CATCAAATAAAACGAAAGGCTCAGTCGAAAGACTGGGCCTTTCGTTTTATCTGTTGTTTGTCGGTGAACG
CTCTCCTGAGTAGGACAAATCCGCCGGGAGCGGATTTGAACGTTGCGAAGCAACGGCCCGGAGGGTGGCG
GGCAGGACGCCCGCCATAAACTGCCAGGCATCAAATTAAGCAGAAGGCCATCCTGACGGATGGCCTTTTT
GCGTTTCTACAAACTCTTTTGTTTATTTTTCTAAATACATTCAAATATGTATCCGCTCATGAGACAATAA
CCCTGATAAATGCTTCAATAATATTGAAAAAGGAAGAGTATGAGTATTCAACATTTCCGTGTCGCCCTTA
TTCCCTTTTTTGCGGCATTTTGCCTTCCTGTTTTTGCTCACCCAGAAACGCTGGTGAAAGTAAAAGATGC
TGAAGATCAGTTGGGTGCACGAGTGGGTTACATCGAACTGGATCTCAACAGCGGTAAGATCCTTGAGAGT
TTTCGCCCCGAAGAACGTTTCCCAATGATGAGCACTTTTAAAGTTCTGCTATGTGGCGCGGTATTATCCC
GTGTTGACGCCGGGCAAGAGCAACTCGGTCGCCGCATACACTATTCTCAGAATGACTTGGTTGAGTACTC
ACCAGTCACAGAAAAGCATCTTACGGATGGCATGACAGTAAGAGAATTATGCAGTGCTGCCATAACCATG
AGTGATAACACTGCGGCCAACTTACTTCTGACAACGATCGGAGGACCGAAGGAGCTAACCGCTTTTTTGC
ACAACATGGGGGATCATGTAACTCGCCTTGATCGTTGGGAACCGGAGCTGAATGAAGCCATACCAAACGA
CGAGCGTGACACCACGATGCCTGTAGCAATGGCAACAACGTTGCGCAAACTATTAACTGGCGAACTACTT
ACTCTAGCTTCCCGGCAACAATTAATAGACTGGATGGAGGCGGATAAAGTTGCAGGACCACTTCTGCGCT
CGGCCCTTCCGGCTGGCTGGTTTATTGCTGATAAATCTGGAGCCGGTGAGCGTGGGTCTCGCGGTATCAT
TGCAGCACTGGGGCCAGATGGTAAGCCCTCCCGTATCGTAGTTATCTACACGACGGGGAGTCAGGCAACT
ATGGATGAACGAAATAGACAGATCGCTGAGATAGGTGCCTCACTGATTAAGCATTGGTAACTGTCAGACC
AAGTTTACTCATATATACTTTAGATTGATT
[38 nt withheld, positions 5001-5038]
A
[37 nt withheld, positions 5040-5076]
ATTTTGTTAAAATTCGCGTTAAATTTTTGTTAAATCAGCTCATTTTTTAACCAATAGGCCGAAATCGGCA
AAATCCCTTATAAATCAAAAGAATAGCCCGAGATAGGGT
[37 nt withheld, positions 5186-5222]
AAAGAACGTGGACTCCAACGTCAAAGG
[141 nt withheld, positions 5250-5390]
G
[125 nt withheld, positions 5392-5516]
AAAGGATCTAGGTGAAGATCCTTTTTGATAATCTCATGACCAAAATCCCTTAACGTGAGTTTTCGTTCCA
CTGAGCGTCAGACCCCGTAGAAAAGATCAAAGGATCTTCTTGAGATCCTTTTTTTCTGCGCGTAATCTGC
TGCTTGCAAACAAAAAAACCACCGCTACCAGCGGTGGTTTGTTTGCCGGATCAAGAGCTACCAACTCTTT
TTCCGAAGGTAACTGGCTTCAGCAGAGCGCAGATACCAAATACTGTCCTTCTAGTGTAGCCGTAGTTAGG
CCACCACTTCAAGAACTCTGTAGCACCGCCTACATACCTCGCTCTGCTAATCCTGTTACCAGTGGCTGCT
GCCAGTGGCGATAAGTCGTGTCTTACCGGGTTGGACTCAAGACGATAGTTACCGGATAAGGCGCAGCGGT
CGGGCTGAACGGGGGGTTCGTGCACACAGCCCAGCTTGGAGCGAACGACCTACACCGAACTGAGATACCT
ACAGCGTGAGCTATGAGAAAGCGCCACGCTTCCCGAAGGGAGAAAGGCGGACAGGTATCCGGTAAGCGGC
AGGGTCGGAACAGGAGAGCGCACGAGGGAGCTTCCAGGGGGAAACGCCTGGTATCTTTATAGTCCTGTCG
GGTTTCGCCACCTCTGACTTGAGCGTCGATTTTTGTGATGCTCGTCAGGGGGGCGGAGCCTATGGAAAAA
CGCCAGCAACGCGGCCTTTTTACGGTTCCTGGCCTTTTGCTGGCCTTTTGCTCACATGTTCTTTCCTGCG
TTATCCCCTGATTCTGTGGATAACCGTATTACCGCCTTTGAGTGAGCTGATACCGCTCGCCGCAGCCGAA
CGACCGAGCGCAGCGAGTCAGTGAGCGAGGAAGCGGAAGAGCGCCTGATGCGGTATTTTCTCCTTACGCA
TCTGTGCGGTATTTCACACCGCATATGGTGCACTCTCAGTACAATCTGCTCTGATGCCGCATAGTTAAGC
CAGTATACACTCCGCTATCGCTACGTGACTGGGTCATGGCTGCGCCCCGACACCCGCCAACACCCGCTGA
CGCGCCCTGACGGGCTTGTCTGCTCCCGGCATCCGCTTACAGACAAGCTGTGACCGTCTCCGGGAGCTGC
ATGTGTCAGAGGTTTTCACCGTCATCACCGAAACGCGCGAGGCAGCTGCGGTAAAGCTCATCAGCGTGGT
CGTGCAGCGATTCACAGATGTCTGCCTGTTCATCCGCGTCCAGCTCGTTGAGTTTCTCCAGAAGCGTTAA
TGTCTGGCTTCTGATAAAGCGGGCCATGTTAAGGGCGGTTTTTTCCTGTTTGGTCACTGATGCCTCCGTG
TAAGGGGGATTTCTGTTCATGGGGGTAATGATACCGATGAAACGAGAGAGGATGCTCACGATACGGGTTA
CTGATGATGAACATGCCCGGTTACTGGAACGTTGTGAGGGTAAACAACTGGCGGTATGGATGCGGCGGGA
CCAGAGAAAAATCACTCAGGGTCAATGCCAGCGCTTCGTTAATACAGATGTAGGTGTTCCACAGGGTAGC
CAGCAGCATCCTGCGATGCAGATCCGGAACATAATGGTGCAGGGCGCTGACTTCCGCGTTTCCAGACTTT
ACGAAACACGGAAACCGAAGACCATTCATGTTGTTGCTCAGGTCGCAGACGTTTTGCAGCAGCAGTCGCT
TCACGTTCGCTCGCGTATCGGTGATTCATTCTGCTAACCAGTAAGGCAACCCCGCCAGCCTAGCCGGGTC
CTCAACGACAGGAGCACGATCATGCGCACCCGTGGCCAGGACCCAACGCTGCCCGAAATT
Features (pLannotate 1.2.2; 22 found; start..end, strand, type, name):
      3..80      +  promoter       lacIq promoter: lacI (mutant); In the lacIq allele, a single base change in the promoter boosts expression of the lacI gene about 10-fold.
     81..1163    +  CDS            lacI: lac repressor; lacI; The lac repressor binds to the lac operator to inhibit transcription in E. coli. This inhibition can be relieved by adding lactose or isopropyl-β-D-thiogalactopyranoside (IPTG).
   1176..1197    +  protein_bind   CAP binding site: CAP binding activates transcription in the presence of cAMP. E. coli catabolite activator protein
   1216..1233    +  promoter       tet promoter (fragment): E. coli promoter for tetracycline efflux protein gene
   1406..1434    +  promoter       tac promoter: strong E. coli promoter; hybrid between the trp and lac UV5 promoters
   1442..1458    +  protein_bind   lac operator: The lac repressor binds to the lac operator to inhibit transcription in E. coli. This inhibition can be relieved by adding lactose or isopropyl-β-D-thiogalactopyranoside (IPTG). lac repressor encoded by lacI
   1528..2628    +  CDS            MBP: maltose binding protein from E. coli; malE (mutated); This version of the gene does not encode a signal sequence, so MBP will remain in the cytosol.
   2697..2721    +  CDS            9xHis (fragment): 9xHis affinity tag
   2773..2795    +  CDS            Strep-Tag II (fragment): peptide that binds Strep-Tactin®, an engineered form of streptavidin
   2802..2826    +  CDS            9xHis (fragment): 9xHis affinity tag
   2878..3396    +  CDS            SHH (fragment): SHH_CHICK - Experimental evidence at protein level: Swiss-Prot protein existence level 1. [Sonic hedgehog protein N-product]: The dually lipidated sonic hedgehog protein N-product (ShhNp) is a morphogen which is essential for a variety of patterning events during development. Induces ventral cell fate in the neural tube and somites (PubMed:7736596). Involved in the patterning of the anterior-posterior axis of the developing limb bud (By similarity). Essential for axon guidance (By similarity). Binds to the patched (PTCH1) receptor, which functions in association with smoothened (SMO), to activ
   3418..3572    +  CDS            lacZα (fragment): LacZα fragment of β-galactosidase; lacZ fragment
   3665..3780    +  ncRNA          5S rRNA: Accession: RF00001 - 5S ribosomal RNA
   3784..3870    +  terminator     rrnB T1 terminator: Escherichia coli rrnB; transcription terminator T1 from the E. coli rrnB gene
   3962..3989    +  terminator     rrnB T2 terminator: transcription terminator T2 from the E. coli rrnB gene
   4008..4099    +  promoter       AmpR promoter: bla
   4100..4960    +  CDS            AmpR: β-lactamase; bla; confers resistance to ampicillin, carbenicillin, and related antibiotics
   5002..5515    -  rep_origin     M13 ori (sequence partly withheld): M13 bacteriophage origin of replication; arrow indicates direction of (+) strand synthesis
   5626..6214    +  rep_origin     ori: high-copy-number ColE1/pMB1/pBR322/pUC origin of replication
   6400..6540    -  misc_feature   bom: basis of mobility region from pBR322
   6642..6833    -  CDS            rop: Rop protein, which maintains plasmids at low copy number; rop
   6850..7230    +  CDS            YPB1_ECOLX: Protein predicted: Swiss-Prot protein existence level 4. From Escherichia coli.
