[The description below was written by a language model from this plasmid's Addgene catalogue record and pLannotate feature annotations shown in this document.]
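Description:
pHTSHP-ShhN-Cys is a bacterial expression plasmid of about 7.3 kb, built on the pHTSHP backbone, for producing the amino-terminal signalling domain of mouse Sonic hedgehog (ShhN) in E. coli. The insert covers residues 26–191 of Shh with one additional cysteine appended at the C-terminus, and was introduced by Gateway cloning. The automated annotation labels this region by similarity to the chicken SHH entry, but the catalogue record gives the species as mouse.

Expression is driven by the tac promoter, a strong trp/lac hybrid, followed by a lac operator. A lacI gene under the lacIq promoter on the same plasmid supplies repressor, so transcription stays off until induced with IPTG. The open reading frame begins with a cytosolic (signal-sequence-free) maltose-binding protein, followed by a linker region annotated with two histidine-tag segments flanking a Strep-Tag II fragment. The record also lists an HRV 3C protease site upstream of ShhN. This site is not annotated in the feature table, but it would allow the MBP and affinity tags to be cleaved from the purified protein. Downstream lie a residual lacZα fragment and the rrnB T1 and T2 terminators.

The plasmid is maintained by ampicillin selection (β-lactamase) and replicates from a ColE1/pMB1-type origin. The catalogue describes it as high copy, although the table also annotates the pBR322 bom region and the rop gene, which normally lowers copy number. An M13 phage origin is also present. The construct comes from structural work on the Hedgehog receptor Patched. The record does not state what the added cysteine is for.
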