Addgene plasmid #121136: pHTSHP-ShhN-Cys
Purpose: Expresses ShhN with a C-terminal cysteine residues in bacteria
Depositing lab: Philip Beachy. Depositing organization: Stanford University. Publication: Structural Basis for Cholesterol Transport-like Activity of the Hedgehog Receptor Patched. Zhang Y, Bulkley DP, Xin Y, Roberts KJ, Asarnow DE, Sharma A, Myers BR, Cho W, Cheng Y, Beachy PA. Cell. 2018 Nov 15;175(5):1352-1364.e14. doi: 10.1016/j.cell.2018.10.026. Epub 2018 Nov 8. PubMed 30415841.
Backbone
  Vector backbone: pHTSHP
  Vector type: Bacterial Expression
Growth in bacteria
  Bacterial resistance: Ampicillin, 100 μg/mL
  Growth temperature: 37°C
  Growth strain: DH5alpha
  Copy number: High Copy
Gene/Insert
  Gene/Insert name: shh
  Species: M. musculus (mouse)
  Mutation: Amino acid sequence from 26-191, with an additional C-terminal cysteine
  Entrez Gene: Shh (a.k.a. 9530036O11Rik, Dsh, HHG-1, Hhg1, Hx, Hxl3, M100081, ShhNC)
  Promoter: tac
  Tag / fusion protein: MBP (N terminal on backbone); HIS (N terminal on backbone); HRV3C site (N terminal on backbone)
  Cloning method: Gateway Cloning
  Sequencing primers: 5′ Mal-E; 3′ M13F
Terms and licenses: Academic/Nonprofit Terms; Industry Terms: Not Available to Industry
How to cite: pHTSHP-ShhN-Cys was a gift from Philip Beachy (Addgene plasmid # 121136 ; http://n2t.net/addgene:121136 ; RRID:Addgene_121136)
